>Addgene plasmid #223790 | pETDuet1_6xHis-TEV-mCherry-WIPI2d IDR (364-425aa) | addgene full sequence | sequence record 462273 | Addgene NGS Result
GGGGAATTGTGAGCGGATAACAATTCCCCTCTAGAAATAATTTTGTTTAACTTTAAGAAGGAGATATACC
ATGGGCAGCAGCCATCACCATCATCACCACAGCCAGGATCCGGAAAACCTGTATTTTCAGGGAGTGAGCA
AGGGCGAGGAGGATAACATGGCCATCATCAAGGAGTTCATGCGCTTCAAGGTGCACATGGAGGGCTCCGT
GAACGGCCACGAGTTCGAGATCGAGGGCGAGGGCGAGGGCCGCCCCTACGAGGGCACCCAGACCGCCAAG
CTGAAGGTGACCAAGGGTGGCCCCCTGCCCTTCGCCTGGGACATCCTGTCCCCTCAGTTCATGTACGGCT
CCAAGGCCTACGTGAAGCACCCCGCCGACATCCCCGACTACTTGAAGCTGTCCTTCCCCGAGGGCTTCAA
GTGGGAGCGCGTGATGAACTTCGAGGACGGCGGCGTGGTGACCGTGACCCAGGACTCCTCCCTGCAGGAC
GGCGAGTTCATCTACAAGGTGAAGCTGCGCGGCACCAACTTCCCCTCCGACGGCCCCGTAATGCAGAAGA
AGACCATGGGCTGGGAGGCCTCCTCCGAGCGGATGTACCCCGAGGACGGCGCCCTGAAGGGCGAGATCAA
GCAGAGGCTGAAGCTGAAGGACGGCGGCCACTACGACGCTGAGGTCAAGACCACCTACAAGGCCAAGAAG
CCCGTGCAGCTGCCCGGCGCCTACAACGTCAACATCAAGTTGGACATCACCTCCCACAACGAGGACTACA
CCATCGTGGAACAGTACGAACGCGCCGAGGGCCGCCACTCCACCGGCGGCATGGACGAGCTGTACAAGTC
CGGACTCAGATCTCGAGCTCAAGCTTCGAATTCGACCAATGAGATCTTGGACTCTGCCTCTCACGACTGC
CCCTTAGTCACTCAGACATACGGCGCAGCTGCAGGAAAAGCCTACACAGACGACCTGGGTGCTGTGGGTG
GCGCCTGCCTGGAGGACGAGGCCAGCGCCCTGCGCCTGGATGAGGACAGCGAGCACCCGCCCATGATTCT
TCGGACTGACTGAGCGGCCGCATAATGCTTAAGTCGAACAGAAAGTAATCGTATTGTACACGGCCGCATA
ATCGAAATTAATACGACTCACTATAGGGGAATTGTGAGCGGATAACAATTCCCCATCTTAGTATATTAGT
TAAGTATAAGAAGGAGATATACATATGGCAGATCTCAATTGGATATCGGCCGGCCACGCGATCGCTGACG
TCGGTACCCTCGAGTCTGGTAAAGAAACCGCTGCTGCGAAATTTGAACGCCAGCACATGGACTCGTCTAC
TAGCGCAGCTTAATTAACCTAGGCTGCTGCCACCGCTGAGCAATAACTAGCATAACCCCTTGGGGCCTCT
AAACGGGTCTTGAGGGGTTTTTTGCTGAAAGGAGGAACTATATCCGGATTGGCGAATGGG
[124 nt withheld, positions 1461-1584]
C
[91 nt withheld, positions 1586-1676]
A
[49 nt withheld, positions 1678-1726]
CCTTTGACGTTGGAGTCCACGTTCTTT
[37 nt withheld, positions 1754-1790]
ACCCTATCTCGGTCTATTCTTTTGATTTATAAGGGATTTTGCCGATTTCGGCCTATTGGTTAAAAAATGA
GCTGATTTAACAAAAATTTAACGCGAATTTTAACAAAATATTAACGTTTACAATTTCTGGCGGCACGATG
GCATGAGATTATCAAAAAGGATCTTCACCTAGATCCTTTTAAATTAAAAATGAAGTTTTAAATCAATCTA
AAGTATATATGAGTAAACTTGGTCTGACAGTTACCAATGCTTAATCAGTGAGGCACCTATCTCAGCGATC
TGTCTATTTCGTTCATCCATAGTTGCCTGACTCCCCGTCGTGTAGATAACTACGATACGGGAGGGCTTAC
CATCTGGCCCCAGTGCTGCAATGATACCGCGAGACCCACGCTCACCGGCTCCAGATTTATCAGCAATAAA
CCAGCCAGCCGGAAGGGCCGAGCGCAGAAGTGGTCCTGCAACTTTATCCGCCTCCATCCAGTCTATTAAT
TGTTGCCGGGAAGCTAGAGTAAGTAGTTCGCCAGTTAATAGTTTGCGCAACGTTGTTGCCATTGCTACAG
GCATCGTGGTGTCACGCTCGTCGTTTGGTATGGCTTCATTCAGCTCCGGTTCCCAACGATCAAGGCGAGT
TACATGATCCCCCATGTTGTGCAAAAAAGCGGTTAGCTCCTTCGGTCCTCCGATCGTTGTCAGAAGTAAG
TTGGCCGCAGTGTTATCACTCATGGTTATGGCAGCACTGCATAATTCTCTTACTGTCATGCCATCCGTAA
GATGCTTTTCTGTGACTGGTGAGTACTCAACCAAGTCATTCTGAGAATAGTGTATGCGGCGACCGAGTTG
CTCTTGCCCGGCGTCAATACGGGATAATACCGCGCCACATAGCAGAACTTTAAAAGTGCTCATCATTGGA
AAACGTTCTTCGGGGCGAAAACTCTCAAGGATCTTACCGCTGTTGAGATCCAGTTCGATGTAACCCACTC
GTGCACCCAACTGATCTTCAGCATCTTTTACTTTCACCAGCGTTTCTGGGTGAGCAAAAACAGGAAGGCA
AAATGCCGCAAAAAAGGGAATAAGGGCGACACGGAAATGTTGAATACTCATACTCTTCCTTTTTCAATCA
TGATTGAAGCATTTATCAGGGTTATTGTCTCATGAGCGGATACATATTTGAATGTATTTAGAAAAATAAA
CAAATAGGTCATGACCAAAATCCCTTAACGTGAGTTTTCGTTCCACTGAGCGTCAGACCCCGTAGAAAAG
ATCAAAGGATCTTCTTGAGATCCTTTTTTTCTGCGCGTAATCTGCTGCTTGCAAACAAAAAAACCACCGC
TACCAGCGGTGGTTTGTTTGCCGGATCAAGAGCTACCAACTCTTTTTCCGAAGGTAACTGGCTTCAGCAG
AGCGCAGATACCAAATACTGTCCTTCTAGTGTAGCCGTAGTTAGGCCACCACTTCAAGAACTCTGTAGCA
CCGCCTACATACCTCGCTCTGCTAATCCTGTTACCAGTGGCTGCTGCCAGTGGCGATAAGTCGTGTCTTA
CCGGGTTGGACTCAAGACGATAGTTACCGGATAAGGCGCAGCGGTCGGGCTGAACGGGGGGTTCGTGCAC
ACAGCCCAGCTTGGAGCGAACGACCTACACCGAACTGAGATACCTACAGCGTGAGCTATGAGAAAGCGCC
ACGCTTCCCGAAGGGAGAAAGGCGGACAGGTATCCGGTAAGCGGCAGGGTCGGAACAGGAGAGCGCACGA
GGGAGCTTCCAGGGGGAAACGCCTGGTATCTTTATAGTCCTGTCGGGTTTCGCCACCTCTGACTTGAGCG
TCGATTTTTGTGATGCTCGTCAGGGGGGCGGAGCCTATGGAAAAACGCCAGCAACGCGGCCTTTTTACGG
TTCCTGGCCTTTTGCTGGCCTTTTGCTCACATGTTCTTTCCTGCGTTATCCCCTGATTCTGTGGATAACC
GTATTACCGCCTTTGAGTGAGCTGATACCGCTCGCCGCAGCCGAACGACCGAGCGCAGCGAGTCAGTGAG
CGAGGAAGCGGAAGAGCGCCTGATGCGGTATTTTCTCCTTACGCATCTGTGCGGTATTTCACACCGCAAT
GGTGCACTCTCAGTACAATCTGCTCTGATGCCGCATAGTTAAGCCAGTATACACTCCGCTATCGCTACGT
GACTGGGTCATGGCTGCGCCCCGACACCCGCCAACACCCGCTGACGCGCCCTGACGGGCTTGTCTGCTCC
CGGCATCCGCTTACAGACAAGCTGTGACCGTCTCCGGGAGCTGCATGTGTCAGAGGTTTTCACCGTCATC
ACCGAAACGCGCGAGGCAGCTGCGGTAAAGCTCATCAGCGTGGTCGTGAAGCGATTCACAGATGTCTGCC
TGTTCATCCGCGTCCAGCTCGTTGAGTTTCTCCAGAAGCGTTAATGTCTGGCTTCTGATAAAGCGGGCCA
TGTTAAGGGCGGTTTTTTCCTGTTTGGTCACTGATGCCTCCGTGTAAGGGGGATTTCTGTTCATGGGGGT
AATGATACCGATGAAACGAGAGAGGATGCTCACGATACGGGTTACTGATGATGAACATGCCCGGTTACTG
GAACGTTGTGAGGGTAAACAACTGGCGGTATGGATGCGGCGGGACCAGAGAAAAATCACTCAGGGTCAAT
GCCAGCGCTTCGTTAATACAGATGTAGGTGTTCCACAGGGTAGCCAGCAGCATCCTGCGATGCAGATCCG
GAACATAATGGTGCAGGGCGCTGACTTCCGCGTTTCCAGACTTTACGAAACACGGAAACCGAAGACCATT
CATGTTGTTGCTCAGGTCGCAGACGTTTTGCAGCAGCAGTCGCTTCACGTTCGCTCGCGTATCGGTGATT
CATTCTGCTAACCAGTAAGGCAACCCCGCCAGCCTAGCCGGGTCCTCAACGACAGGAGCACGATCATGCT
AGTCATGCCCCGCGCCCACCGGAAGGAGCTGACTGGGTTGAAGGCTCTCAAGGGCATCGGTCGAGATCCC
GGTGCCTAATGAGTGAGCTAACTTACATTAATTGCGTTGCGCTCACTGCCCGCTTTCCAGTCGGGAAACC
TGTCGTGCCAGCTGCATTAATGAATCGGCCAACGCGCGGGGAGAGGCGGTTTGCGTATTGGGCGCCAGGG
TGGTTTTTCTTTTCACCAGTGAGACGGGCAACAGCTGATTGCCCTTCACCGCCTGGCCCTGAGAGAGTTG
CAGCAAGCGGTCCACGCTGGTTTGCCCCAGCAGGCGAAAATCCTGTTTGATGGTGGTTAACGGCGGGATA
TAACATGAGCTGTCTTCGGTATCGTCGTATCCCACTACCGAGATGTCCGCACCAACGCGCAGCCCGGACT
CGGTAATGGCGCGCATTGCGCCCAGCGCCATCTGATCGTTGGCAACCAGCATCGCAGTGGGAACGATGCC
CTCATTCAGCATTTGCATGGTTTGTTGAAAACCGGACATGGCACTCCAGTCGCCTTCCCGTTCCGCTATC
GGCTGAATTTGATTGCGAGTGAGATATTTATGCCAGCCAGCCAGACGCAGACGCGCCGAGACAGAACTTA
ATGGGCCCGCTAACAGCGCGATTTGCTGGTGACCCAATGCGACCAGATGCTCCACGCCCAGTCGCGTACC
GTCTTCATGGGAGAAAATAATACTGTTGATGGGTGTCTGGTCAGAGACATCAAGAAATAACGCCGGAACA
TTAGTGCAGGCAGCTTCCACAGCAATGGCATCCTGGTCATCCAGCGGATAGTTAATGATCAGCCCACTGA
CGCGTTGCGCGAGAAGATTGTGCACCGCCGCTTTACAGGCTTCGACGCCGCTTCGTTCTACCATCGACAC
CACCACGCTGGCACCCAGTTGATCGGCGCGAGATTTAATCGCCGCGACAATTTGCGACGGCGCGTGCAGG
GCCAGACTGGAGGTGGCAACGCCAATCAGCAACGACTGTTTGCCCGCCAGTTGTTGTGCCACGCGGTTGG
GAATGTAATTCAGCTCCGCCATCGCCGCTTCCACTTTTTCCCGCGTTTTCGCAGAAACGTGGCTGGCCTG
GTTCACCACGCGGGAAACGGTCTGATAAGAGACACCGGCATACTCTGCGACATCGTATAACGTTACTGGT
TTCACATTCACCACCCTGAATTGACTCTCTTCCGGGCGCTATCATGCCATACCGCGAAAGGTTTTGCGCC
ATTCGATGGTGTCCGGGATCTCGACGCTCTCCCTTATGCGACTCCTGCATTAGGAAGCAGCCCAGTAGTA
GGTTGAGGCCGTTGAGCACCGCCGCCGCAAGGAATGGTGCATGCAAGGAGATGGCGCCCAACAGTCCCCC
GGCCACGGGGCCTGCCACCATACCCACGCCGAAACAAGCGCTCATGAGCCCGAAGTGGCGAGCCCGATCT
TCCCCATCGGTGATGTCGGCGATATAGGCGCCAGCAACCGCACCTGTGGCGCCGGTGATGCCGGCCACGA
TGCGTCCGGCGTAGAGGATCGAGATCGATCTCGATCCCGCGAAATTAATACGACTCACTATA
Features (pLannotate 1.2.2; 24 found; start..end, strand, type, name):
      3..27      +  protein_bind   lac operator: The lac repressor binds to the lac operator to inhibit transcription in E. coli. This inhibition can be relieved by adding lactose or isopropyl-β-D-thiogalactopyranoside (IPTG). lac repressor encoded by lacI
     42..64      +  RBS            RBS: efficient ribosome binding site from bacteriophage T7 gene 10 (Olins and Rangwala, 1989)
    113..132     +  CDS            TEV site (fragment): tobacco etch virus (TEV) protease recognition and cleavage site
    134..838     +  CDS            mCherry: mCherry is a basic (constitutively fluorescent) red fluorescent protein published in 2004, derived from Discosoma sp.. It is reported to be a very rapidly-maturing monomer with low acid sensitivity.
    839..873     +  misc_feature   MCS (fragment): multiple cloning site
    872..1060    +  CDS            WIPI2 (fragment): WIPI2_HUMAN - Experimental evidence at protein level: Swiss-Prot protein existence level 1. [Isoform 4]: Recruits the ATG12-ATG5-ATG16L1 complex to omegasomes and preautophagosomal structures, resulting in ATG8 family proteins lipidation and starvation-induced autophagy. Isoform 4 is also required for autophagic clearance of pathogenic bacteria. Isoform 4 binds the membrane surrounding Salmonella and recruits the ATG12-5-16L1 complex, initiating LC3 conjugation, autophagosomal membrane formation, and engulfment of Salmonella. From Homo sapiens (Human).
   1129..1147    +  promoter       T7 promoter: promoter for bacteriophage T7 RNA polymerase
   1148..1172    +  protein_bind   lac operator: The lac repressor binds to the lac operator to inhibit transcription in E. coli. This inhibition can be relieved by adding lactose or isopropyl-β-D-thiogalactopyranoside (IPTG). lac repressor encoded by lacI
   1281..1322    +  CDS            S-Tag (fragment): affinity and epitope tag derived from pancreatic ribonuclease A
   1352..1369    +  CDS            SET1 (fragment): solubility-enhancement tag derived from T7 phage gene 10B
   1377..1424    +  terminator     T7 terminator: transcription terminator for bacteriophage T7 RNA polymerase
   1461..1916    +  rep_origin     f1 ori (sequence partly withheld): f1 bacteriophage origin of replication; arrow indicates direction of (+) strand synthesis
   2031..2891    -  CDS            AmpR: β-lactamase; bla; confers resistance to ampicillin, carbenicillin, and related antibiotics
   2892..2984    -  promoter       AmpR promoter: bla
   3065..3653    +  rep_origin     ori: high-copy-number ColE1/pMB1/pBR322/pUC origin of replication
   3839..3978    -  misc_feature   bom: basis of mobility region from pBR322
   4080..4271    -  CDS            rop: Rop protein, which maintains plasmids at low copy number; rop
   4288..4668    +  CDS            YPB1_ECOLX: Protein predicted: Swiss-Prot protein existence level 4. From Escherichia coli.
   4730..4794    -  CDS            TcR (fragment): tetracycline efflux protein; tet; confers resistance to tetracycline
   4809..4830    -  protein_bind   CAP binding site: CAP binding activates transcription in the presence of cAMP. E. coli catabolite activator protein
   4843..5925    -  CDS            lacI: lac repressor; lacI; The lac repressor binds to the lac operator to inhibit transcription in E. coli. This inhibition can be relieved by adding lactose or isopropyl-β-D-thiogalactopyranoside (IPTG).
   5926..6003    -  promoter       lacI promoter: lacI
   6011..6290    -  CDS            TcR (fragment): tetracycline efflux protein; tet; confers resistance to tetracycline
   6316..2       +  promoter       T7 promoter (across the origin): promoter for bacteriophage T7 RNA polymerase
