[The description below was written by a language model from this plasmid's Addgene catalogue record and pLannotate feature annotations shown in this document.]
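Description:
pETDuet1_6xHis-TEV-mCherry-WIPI2d IDR (364-425aa) is a 6,332-nt bacterial expression plasmid built on the pETDuet1 backbone for producing a recombinant fluorescent fusion protein in E. coli for purification. It replicates from a ColE1/pBR322-type origin accompanied by the rop gene and bom region, which together point to moderate rather than high copy number (the record lists copy number as unknown), and it is selected with ampicillin through the β-lactamase gene. An f1 origin is also present, along with short tetracycline-resistance gene fragments that are backbone remnants and not functional markers. The plasmid carries its own lacI gene with its promoter, supplying the repressor that controls the expression cassettes.

The payload sits in the first of the two Duet expression sites. A T7 promoter, which spans the numbering origin of the sequence, is followed by a lac operator and the phage T7 gene 10 ribosome binding site, so transcription depends on T7 RNA polymerase and is inducible with IPTG. The open reading frame encodes an N-terminal 6xHis tag (stated in the catalogue entry but not separately annotated in the feature table), a TEV protease cleavage site, mCherry, a short linker derived from the multiple cloning site, and residues 364-425 of human WIPI2d, an intrinsically disordered region of this autophagy protein, inserted by Gibson cloning. The second T7 promoter/lac operator site downstream appears unoccupied, retaining only the vector's S-tag sequence before the T7 terminator. The His tag allows affinity purification, TEV cleavage removes it, and mCherry provides a red fluorescent label. That label would suit imaging- or binding-type assays with the isolated fragment, consistent with the associated work on reconstituting mitophagy initiation, although the record itself states only expression for purification.
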