Addgene plasmid #223790: pETDuet1_6xHis-TEV-mCherry-WIPI2d IDR (364-425aa)
Purpose: Expression of recombinant protein for purification
Depositing lab: Sascha Martens. Depositing organization: University of Vienna. Publication: Reconstitution of BNIP3/NIX-mitophagy initiation reveals hierarchical flexibility of the autophagy machinery. Adriaenssens E, Schaar S, Cook ASI, Stuke JFM, Sawa-Makarska J, Nguyen TN, Ren X, Schuschnig M, Romanov J, Khuu G, Uoselis L, Lazarou M, Hummer G, Hurley JH, Martens S. Nat Cell Biol. 2025 Jul 25. doi: 10.1038/s41556-025-01712-y. PubMed 40715440.
Backbone
  Vector backbone: pETDuet1
  Vector type: Bacterial Expression
Growth in bacteria
  Bacterial resistance: Ampicillin, 100 μg/mL
  Growth temperature: 37°C
  Growth strain: DH5alpha
  Copy number: Unknown
Gene/Insert
  Gene/Insert name: WIPI2d IDR
  Species: H. sapiens (human)
  Mutation: aa 364-425 only
  Entrez Gene: WIPI2 (a.k.a. ATG18B, Atg21, CGI-50, IDDSSA, WIPI-2)
  Tag / fusion protein: 6xHis-TEV-mCherry (N terminal on insert)
  Cloning method: Gibson Cloning
Terms and licenses: Academic/Nonprofit Terms; Industry Terms: Not Available to Industry
Depositor comments: Internal #: SMc2503 . Please visit https://doi.org/10.1101/2024.08.28.609967 for bioRxiv preprint.
How to cite: pETDuet1_6xHis-TEV-mCherry-WIPI2d IDR (364-425aa) was a gift from Sascha Martens (Addgene plasmid # 223790 ; http://n2t.net/addgene:223790 ; RRID:Addgene_223790)
